Addgene plasmid #166702: pGEX-PP-NEDD4L-WW2(385-418)
Purpose: expresses NEDD4L WW2 in bacterial cells
Depositing lab: Wesley Sundquist. Depositing organization: University of Utah. Publication: Interactions between AMOT PPxY Motifs and NEDD4L WW Domains Function in HIV-1 Release. Rheinemann L, Thompson T, Mercenne G, Paine EL, Peterson FC, Volkman BF, Alam SL, Alian A, Sundquist WI. J Biol Chem. 2021 Jul 17:100975. doi: 10.1016/j.jbc.2021.100975. PubMed 34284061.
Backbone
  Vector backbone: pGEX-PP-GFP
  Backbone size w/o insert (bp): 5797
  Total vector size (bp): 5902
  Vector type: Bacterial Expression
Growth in bacteria
  Bacterial resistance: Ampicillin, 100 μg/mL
  Growth temperature: 37°C
  Growth strain: DH5alpha
  Copy number: Unknown
Gene/Insert
  Gene/Insert name: NEDD4L WW2 domain
  Species: H. sapiens (human)
  Insert size (bp): 105
  Promoter: tac promoter
  Tag / fusion protein: GST (N terminal on backbone); Thrombin site (N terminal on backbone); HRV 3C site (N terminal on backbone)
  Cloning method: Ligation Independent Cloning
  Sequencing primers: 5′ GGGCTGGCAAGCCACGTTTGGTG; 3′ CCGGGAGCTGCATGTGTCAGAGG
Terms and licenses: Academic/Nonprofit Terms; Industry Terms: Not Available to Industry
How to cite: pGEX-PP-NEDD4L-WW2(385-418) was a gift from Wesley Sundquist (Addgene plasmid # 166702 ; http://n2t.net/addgene:166702 ; RRID:Addgene_166702)
