[The description below was written by a language model from this plasmid's Addgene catalogue record and pLannotate feature annotations shown in this document.]
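Description:
pGEX-PP-NEDD4L-WW2(385-418) is a bacterial expression plasmid built on the pGEX-PP-GFP backbone, a pGEX-type GST-fusion vector. It replicates in E. coli from a ColE1/pMB1-family origin and is selected with ampicillin through the bla (β-lactamase) gene driven by its own promoter. Short remnants of the pBR322 bom and rop regions and a lacZα segment with its lac promoter, operator and CAP site are also annotated as backbone carry-over.

The payload is a 105 bp fragment encoding the second WW domain (residues 385–418) of the human E3 ubiquitin ligase NEDD4L, inserted by ligation-independent cloning. It is fused in frame behind Schistosoma japonicum glutathione S-transferase, with an HRV 3C (PreScission) protease recognition site between the two. This allows the GST tag to be removed after glutathione-affinity purification. The catalogue also lists a thrombin site in the N-terminal linker, although the feature tables do not annotate it separately. Transcription comes from the hybrid tac promoter followed by a lac operator, and the plasmid carries its own lacI repressor gene. One annotation calls its promoter the lacIq up-mutant. Expression is therefore kept repressed until it is induced with IPTG.

According to the record, the plasmid is used to produce the isolated WW2 domain in bacteria, and the associated publication examines binding between AMOT PPxY motifs and NEDD4L WW domains in HIV-1 release. Both the depositor and sequencing-derived full sequences are 5,092 nt and show the same feature set. This is shorter than the 5,902 bp total size given in the catalogue fields, and the record does not explain the difference.
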