Features (pLannotate 1.2.2; 18 found; start..end, strand, type, name):
      6..107     -  CDS            yciV (fragment): RNAAM_ECOLI - Also known as trpH From Escherichia coli (strain K12).
    183..211     +  promoter       tac promoter: strong E. coli promoter; hybrid between the trp and lac UV5 promoters
    219..235     +  protein_bind   lac operator: The lac repressor binds to the lac operator to inhibit transcription in E. coli. This inhibition can be relieved by adding lactose or isopropyl-β-D-thiogalactopyranoside (IPTG). lac repressor encoded by lacI
    258..911     +  CDS            GST26_SCHJA: Experimental evidence at protein level: Swiss-Prot protein existence level 1. GST isoenzymes appear to play a central role in the parasite detoxification system. Other functions are also suspected including a role in increasing the solubility of haematin in the parasite gut. From Schistosoma japonicum (Blood fluke).
    939..962     +  CDS            HRV 3C site: recognition and cleavage site for human rhinovirus 3C and PreScission proteases
    969..1070    +  CDS            NEDD4L (fragment): NED4L_HUMAN - Also known as KIAA0439, NEDL3. Experimental evidence at protein level: Swiss-Prot protein existence level 1. E3 ubiquitin-protein ligase which accepts ubiquitin from an E2 ubiquitin-conjugating enzyme in the form of a thioester and then directly transfers the ubiquitin to targeted substrates. Inhibits TGF- beta signaling by triggering SMAD2 and TGFBR1 ubiquitination and proteasome-dependent degradation. Promotes ubiquitination and internalization of various plasma membrane channels such as ENaC, SCN2A/Nav1.2, SCN3A/Nav1.3, SCN5A/Nav1.5, SCN9A/Nav1.7, SCN10A/Nav1.8, KCNA3/Kv1.3, K
   1109..1148    +  CDS            rop (fragment): Rop protein, which maintains plasmids at low copy number; rop
   1250..1290    +  misc_feature   bom (fragment): basis of mobility region from pBR322
   1395..1499    +  promoter       AmpR promoter: bla
   1500..2360    +  CDS            AmpR: β-lactamase; bla; confers resistance to ampicillin, carbenicillin, and related antibiotics
   2531..3119    +  rep_origin     ori: high-copy-number ColE1/pMB1/pBR322/pUC origin of replication
   3305..3356    -  misc_feature   bom (fragment): basis of mobility region from pBR322
   3363..3440    +  promoter       lacIq promoter: lacI (mutant); In the lacIq allele, a single base change in the promoter boosts expression of the lacI gene about 10-fold.
   3441..4523    +  CDS            lacI: lac repressor; lacI; The lac repressor binds to the lac operator to inhibit transcription in E. coli. This inhibition can be relieved by adding lactose or isopropyl-β-D-thiogalactopyranoside (IPTG).
   4536..4557    +  protein_bind   CAP binding site: CAP binding activates transcription in the presence of cAMP. E. coli catabolite activator protein
   4572..4602    +  promoter       lac promoter: promoter for the E. coli lac operon
   4610..4626    +  protein_bind   lac operator: The lac repressor binds to the lac operator to inhibit transcription in E. coli. This inhibition can be relieved by adding lactose or isopropyl-β-D-thiogalactopyranoside (IPTG). lac repressor encoded by lacI
   4646..4819    +  CDS            lacZα: LacZα fragment of β-galactosidase; lacZ fragment
>Addgene plasmid #166702 | pGEX-PP-NEDD4L-WW2(385-418) | depositor full sequence | sequence record 323609 | pGEX-PP-NEDD4L-WW2(385-418) sequence 5092 bps
ACGTTATCGACTGCACGGTGCACCAATGCTTCTGGCGTCAGGCAGCCATCGGAAGCTGTGGTATGGCTGT
GCAGGTCGTAAATCACTGCATAATTCGTGTCGCTCAAGGCGCACTCCCGTTCTGGATAATGTTTTTTGCG
CCGACATCATAACGGTTCTGGCAAATATTCTGAAATGAGCTGTTGACAATTAATCATCGGCTCGTATAAT
GTGTGGAATTGTGAGCGGATAACAATTTCACACAGGAAACAGTATTCATGTCCCCTATACTAGGTTATTG
GAAAATTAAGGGCCTTGTGCAACCCACTCGACTTCTTTTGGAATATCTTGAAGAAAAATATGAAGAGCAT
TTGTATGAGCGCGATGAAGGTGATAAATGGCGAAACAAAAAGTTTGAATTGGGTTTGGAGTTTCCCAATC
TTCCTTATTATATTGATGGTGATGTTAAATTAACACAGTCTATGGCCATCATACGTTATATAGCTGACAA
GCACAACATGTTGGGTGGTTGTCCAAAAGAGCGTGCAGAGATTTCAATGCTTGAAGGAGCGGTTTTGGAT
ATTAGATACGGTGTTTCGAGAATTGCATATAGTAAAGACTTTGAAACTCTCAAAGTTGATTTTCTTAGCA
AGCTACCTGAAATGCTGAAAATGTTCGAAGATCGTTTATGTCATAAAACATATTTAAATGGTGATCATGT
AACCCATCCTGACTTCATGTTGTATGACGCTCTTGATGTTGTTTTATACATGGACCCAATGTGCCTGGAT
GCGTTCCCAAAATTAGTTTGTTTTAAAAAACGTATTGAAGCTATCCCACAAATTGATAAGTACTTGAAAT
CCAGCAAGTATATAGCATGGCCTTTGCAGGGCTGGCAAGCCACGTTTGGTGGTGGCGACCATCCTCCAAA
ATCGGATCTGGTTCCGCGTGGATCTCCGCTTGAAGTCCTCTTTCAGGGACCCCATATGCCGGGTCTGCCT
TCAGGCTGGGAAGAAAGAAAAGATGCTAAGGGGCGCACATACTATGTCAATCATAACAATCGAACCACAA
CTTGGACTCGACCTATCATGTAAGGATCCTCGAGAATTCATCGTGACTGACTGACGATCTGCCTCGCGCG
TTTCGGTGATGACGGTGAAAACCTCTGACACATGCAGCTCCCGGAGACGGTCACAGCTTGTCTGTAAGCG
GATGCCGGGAGCAGACAAGCCCGTCAGGGCGCGTCAGCGGGTGTTGGCGGGTGTCGGGGCGCAGCCATGA
CCCAGTCACGTAGCGATAGCGGAGTGTATAATTCTTGAAGACGAAAGGGCCTCGTGATACGCCTATTTTT
ATAGGTTAATGTCATGATAATAATGGTTTCTTAGACGTCAGGTGGCACTTTTCGGGGAAATGTGCGCGGA
ACCCCTATTTGTTTATTTTTCTAAATACATTCAAATATGTATCCGCTCATGAGACAATAACCCTGATAAA
TGCTTCAATAATATTGAAAAAGGAAGAGTATGAGTATTCAACATTTCCGTGTCGCCCTTATTCCCTTTTT
TGCGGCATTTTGCCTTCCTGTTTTTGCTCACCCAGAAACGCTGGTGAAAGTAAAAGATGCTGAAGATCAG
TTGGGTGCACGAGTGGGTTACATCGAACTGGATCTCAACAGCGGTAAGATCCTTGAGAGTTTTCGCCCCG
AAGAACGTTTTCCAATGATGAGCACTTTTAAAGTTCTGCTATGTGGCGCGGTATTATCCCGTGTTGACGC
CGGGCAAGAGCAACTCGGTCGCCGCATACACTATTCTCAGAATGACTTGGTTGAGTACTCACCAGTCACA
GAAAAGCATCTTACGGATGGCATGACAGTAAGAGAATTATGCAGTGCTGCCATAACCATGAGTGATAACA
CTGCGGCCAACTTACTTCTGACAACGATCGGAGGACCGAAGGAGCTAACCGCTTTTTTGCACAACATGGG
GGATCATGTAACTCGCCTTGATCGTTGGGAACCGGAGCTGAATGAAGCCATACCAAACGACGAGCGTGAC
ACCACGATGCCTGCAGCAATGGCAACAACGTTGCGCAAACTATTAACTGGCGAACTACTTACTCTAGCTT
CCCGGCAACAATTAATAGACTGGATGGAGGCGGATAAAGTTGCAGGACCACTTCTGCGCTCGGCCCTTCC
GGCTGGCTGGTTTATTGCTGATAAATCTGGAGCCGGTGAGCGTGGGTCTCGCGGTATCATTGCAGCACTG
GGGCCAGATGGTAAGCCCTCCCGTATCGTAGTTATCTACACGACGGGGAGTCAGGCAACTATGGATGAAC
GAAATAGACAGATCGCTGAGATAGGTGCCTCACTGATTAAGCATTGGTAACTGTCAGACCAAGTTTACTC
ATATATACTTTAGATTGATTTAAAACTTCATTTTTAATTTAAAAGGATCTAGGTGAAGATCCTTTTTGAT
AATCTCATGACCAAAATCCCTTAACGTGAGTTTTCGTTCCACTGAGCGTCAGACCCCGTAGAAAAGATCA
AAGGATCTTCTTGAGATCCTTTTTTTCTGCGCGTAATCTGCTGCTTGCAAACAAAAAAACCACCGCTACC
AGCGGTGGTTTGTTTGCCGGATCAAGAGCTACCAACTCTTTTTCCGAAGGTAACTGGCTTCAGCAGAGCG
CAGATACCAAATACTGTCCTTCTAGTGTAGCCGTAGTTAGGCCACCACTTCAAGAACTCTGTAGCACCGC
CTACATACCTCGCTCTGCTAATCCTGTTACCAGTGGCTGCTGCCAGTGGCGATAAGTCGTGTCTTACCGG
GTTGGACTCAAGACGATAGTTACCGGATAAGGCGCAGCGGTCGGGCTGAACGGGGGGTTCGTGCACACAG
CCCAGCTTGGAGCGAACGACCTACACCGAACTGAGATACCTACAGCGTGAGCTATGAGAAAGCGCCACGC
TTCCCGAAGGGAGAAAGGCGGACAGGTATCCGGTAAGCGGCAGGGTCGGAACAGGAGAGCGCACGAGGGA
GCTTCCAGGGGGAAACGCCTGGTATCTTTATAGTCCTGTCGGGTTTCGCCACCTCTGACTTGAGCGTCGA
TTTTTGTGATGCTCGTCAGGGGGGCGGAGCCTATGGAAAAACGCCAGCAACGCGGCCTTTTTACGGTTCC
TGGCCTTTTGCTGGCCTTTTGCTCACATGTTCTTTCCTGCGTTATCCCCTGATTCTGTGGATAACCGTAT
TACCGCCTTTGAGTGAGCTGATACCGCTCGCCGCAGCCGAACGACCGAGCGCAGCGAGTCAGTGAGCGAG
GAAGCGGAAGAGCGCCTGATGCGGTATTTTCTCCTTACGCATCTGTGCGGTATTTCACACCGCATAAATT
CCGACACCATCGAATGGTGCAAAACCTTTCGCGGTATGGCATGATAGCGCCCGGAAGAGAGTCAATTCAG
GGTGGTGAATGTGAAACCAGTAACGTTATACGATGTCGCAGAGTATGCCGGTGTCTCTTATCAGACCGTT
TCCCGCGTGGTGAACCAGGCCAGCCACGTTTCTGCGAAAACGCGGGAAAAAGTGGAAGCGGCGATGGCGG
AGCTGAATTACATTCCCAACCGCGTGGCACAACAACTGGCGGGCAAACAGTCGTTGCTGATTGGCGTTGC
CACCTCCAGTCTGGCCCTGCACGCGCCGTCGCAAATTGTCGCGGCGATTAAATCTCGCGCCGATCAACTG
GGTGCCAGCGTGGTGGTGTCGATGGTAGAACGAAGCGGCGTCGAAGCCTGTAAAGCGGCGGTGCACAATC
TTCTCGCGCAACGCGTCAGTGGGCTGATCATTAACTATCCGCTGGATGACCAGGATGCCATTGCTGTGGA
AGCTGCCTGCACTAATGTTCCGGCGTTATTTCTTGATGTCTCTGACCAGACACCCATCAACAGTATTATT
TTCTCCCATGAAGACGGTACGCGACTGGGCGTGGAGCATCTGGTCGCATTGGGTCACCAGCAAATCGCGC
TGTTAGCGGGCCCATTAAGTTCTGTCTCGGCGCGTCTGCGTCTGGCTGGCTGGCATAAATATCTCACTCG
CAATCAAATTCAGCCGATAGCGGAACGGGAAGGCGACTGGAGTGCCATGTCCGGTTTTCAACAAACCATG
CAAATGCTGAATGAGGGCATCGTTCCCACTGCGATGCTGGTTGCCAACGATCAGATGGCGCTGGGCGCAA
TGCGCGCCATTACCGAGTCCGGGCTGCGCGTTGGTGCGGATATCTCGGTAGTGGGATACGACGATACCGA
AGACAGCTCATGTTATATCCCGCCGTTAACCACCATCAAACAGGATTTTCGCCTGCTGGGGCAAACCAGC
GTGGACCGCTTGCTGCAACTCTCTCAGGGCCAGGCGGTGAAGGGCAATCAGCTGTTGCCCGTCTCACTGG
TGAAAAGAAAAACCACCCTGGCGCCCAATACGCAAACCGCCTCTCCCCGCGCGTTGGCCGATTCATTAAT
GCAGCTGGCACGACAGGTTTCCCGACTGGAAAGCGGGCAGTGAGCGCAACGCAATTAATGTGAGTTAGCT
CACTCATTAGGCACCCCAGGCTTTACACTTTATGCTTCCGGCTCGTATGTTGTGTGGAATTGTGAGCGGA
TAACAATTTCACACAGGAAACAGCTATGACCATGATTACGGATTCACTGGCCGTCGTTTTACAACGTCGT
GACTGGGAAAACCCTGGCGTTACCCAACTTAATCGCCTTGCAGCACATCCCCCTTTCGCCAGCTGGCGTA
ATAGCGAAGAGGCCCGCACCGATCGCCCTTCCCAACAGTTGCGCAGCCTGAATGGCGAATGGCGCTTTGC
CTGGTTTCCGGCACCAGAAGCGGTGCCGGAAAGCTGGCTGGAGTGCGATCTTCCTGAGGCCGATACTGTC
GTCGTCCCCTCAAACTGGCAGATGCACGGTTACGATGCGCCCATCTACACCAACGTAACCTATCCCATTA
CGGTCAATCCGCCGTTTGTTCCCACGGAGAATCCGACGGGTTGTTACTCGCTCACATTTAATGTTGATGA
AAGCTGGCTACAGGAAGGCCAGACGCGAATTATTTTTGATGGCGTTGGAATT
