Features (pLannotate 1.2.2; 18 found; start..end, strand, type, name):
   1005..1082    -  promoter       lacI promoter: lacI
   1089..1140    +  misc_feature   bom (fragment): basis of mobility region from pBR322
   1326..1914    -  rep_origin     ori: high-copy-number ColE1/pMB1/pBR322/pUC origin of replication
   2088..2945    -  CDS            bla: BLAT_ECOLX - Experimental evidence at protein level: Swiss-Prot protein existence level 1. TEM-type are the most prevalent beta-lactamases in enterobacteria; they hydrolyze the beta-lactam bond in susceptible beta-lactam antibiotics, thus conferring resistance to penicillins and cephalosporins. TEM-3 and TEM-4 are capable of hydrolyzing cefotaxime and ceftazidime. TEM-5 is capable of hydrolyzing ceftazidime. TEM-6 is capable of hydrolyzing ceftazidime and aztreonam. TEM-8/CAZ-2, TEM- 16/CAZ-7 and TEM-24/CAZ-6 are markedly active against ceftazidime. IRT- 4 shows resistance to beta-lactamase in
   2946..3050    -  promoter       AmpR promoter: bla
   3155..3195    -  misc_feature   bom (fragment): basis of mobility region from pBR322
   3297..3336    -  CDS            rop (fragment): Rop protein, which maintains plasmids at low copy number; rop
   3375..3476    -  CDS            NEDD4L (fragment): NED4L_HUMAN - Also known as KIAA0439, NEDL3. Experimental evidence at protein level: Swiss-Prot protein existence level 1. E3 ubiquitin-protein ligase which accepts ubiquitin from an E2 ubiquitin-conjugating enzyme in the form of a thioester and then directly transfers the ubiquitin to targeted substrates. Inhibits TGF- beta signaling by triggering SMAD2 and TGFBR1 ubiquitination and proteasome-dependent degradation. Promotes ubiquitination and internalization of various plasma membrane channels such as ENaC, SCN2A/Nav1.2, SCN3A/Nav1.3, SCN5A/Nav1.5, SCN9A/Nav1.7, SCN10A/Nav1.8, KCNA3/Kv1.3, K
   3483..3506    -  CDS            HRV 3C site: recognition and cleavage site for human rhinovirus 3C and PreScission proteases
   3534..4187    -  CDS            GST26_SCHJA: Experimental evidence at protein level: Swiss-Prot protein existence level 1. GST isoenzymes appear to play a central role in the parasite detoxification system. Other functions are also suspected including a role in increasing the solubility of haematin in the parasite gut. From Schistosoma japonicum (Blood fluke).
   4210..4226    -  protein_bind   lac operator: The lac repressor binds to the lac operator to inhibit transcription in E. coli. This inhibition can be relieved by adding lactose or isopropyl-β-D-thiogalactopyranoside (IPTG). lac repressor encoded by lacI
   4234..4262    -  promoter       tac promoter: strong E. coli promoter; hybrid between the trp and lac UV5 promoters
   4338..4454    +  CDS            yciV (fragment): RNAAM_ECOLI - Also known as trpH From Escherichia coli (strain K12).
   4718..4891    -  CDS            lacZα: LacZα fragment of β-galactosidase; lacZ fragment
   4911..4927    -  protein_bind   lac operator: The lac repressor binds to the lac operator to inhibit transcription in E. coli. This inhibition can be relieved by adding lactose or isopropyl-β-D-thiogalactopyranoside (IPTG). lac repressor encoded by lacI
   4935..4965    -  promoter       lac promoter: promoter for the E. coli lac operon
   4980..5001    -  protein_bind   CAP binding site: CAP binding activates transcription in the presence of cAMP. E. coli catabolite activator protein
   5014..1004    -  CDS            lacI (across the origin): lac repressor; lacI; The lac repressor binds to the lac operator to inhibit transcription in E. coli. This inhibition can be relieved by adding lactose or isopropyl-β-D-thiogalactopyranoside (IPTG).
>Addgene plasmid #166702 | pGEX-PP-NEDD4L-WW2(385-418) | addgene full sequence | sequence record 328857 | Addgene NGS Result
TGCGTATTGGGCGCCAGGGTGGTTTTTCTTTTCACCAGTGAGACGGGCAACAGCTGATTGCCCTTCACCG
CCTGGCCCTGAGAGAGTTGCAGCAAGCGGTCCACGCTGGTTTGCCCCAGCAGGCGAAAATCCTGTTTGAT
GGTGGTTAACGGCGGGATATAACATGAGCTGTCTTCGGTATCGTCGTATCCCACTACCGAGATATCCGCA
CCAACGCGCAGCCCGGACTCGGTAATGGCGCGCATTGCGCCCAGCGCCATCTGATCGTTGGCAACCAGCA
TCGCAGTGGGAACGATGCCCTCATTCAGCATTTGCATGGTTTGTTGAAAACCGGACATGGCACTCCAGTC
GCCTTCCCGTTCCGCTATCGGCTGAATTTGATTGCGAGTGAGATATTTATGCCAGCCAGCCAGACGCAGA
CGCGCCGAGACAGAACTTAATGGGCCCGCTAACAGCGCGATTTGCTGGTGACCCAATGCGACCAGATGCT
CCACGCCCAGTCGCGTACCGTCTTCATGGGAGAAAATAATACTGTTGATGGGTGTCTGGTCAGAGACATC
AAGAAATAACGCCGGAACATTAGTGCAGGCAGCTTCCACAGCAATGGCATCCTGGTCATCCAGCGGATAG
TTAATGATCAGCCCACTGACGCGTTGCGCGAGAAGATTGTGCACCGCCGCTTTACAGGCTTCGACGCCGC
TTCGTTCTACCATCGACACCACCACGCTGGCACCCAGTTGATCGGCGCGAGATTTAATCGCCGCGACAAT
TTGCGACGGCGCGTGCAGGGCCAGACTGGAGGTGGCAACGCCAATCAGCAACGACTGTTTGCCCGCCAGT
TGTTGTGCCACGCGGTTGGGAATGTAATTCAGCTCCGCCATCGCCGCTTCCACTTTTTCCCGCGTTTTCG
CAGAAACGTGGCTGGCCTGGTTCACCACGCGGGAAACGGTCTGATAAGAGACACCGGCATACTCTGCGAC
ATCGTATAACGTTACTGGTTTCACATTCACCACCCTGAATTGACTCTCTTCCGGGCGCTATCATGCCATA
CCGCGAAAGGTTTTGCGCCATTCGATGGTGTCGGAATTTATGCGGTGTGAAATACCGCACAGATGCGTAA
GGAGAAAATACCGCATCAGGCGCTCTTCCGCTTCCTCGCTCACTGACTCGCTGCGCTCGGTCGTTCGGCT
GCGGCGAGCGGTATCAGCTCACTCAAAGGCGGTAATACGGTTATCCACAGAATCAGGGGATAACGCAGGA
AAGAACATGTGAGCAAAAGGCCAGCAAAAGGCCAGGAACCGTAAAAAGGCCGCGTTGCTGGCGTTTTTCC
ATAGGCTCCGCCCCCCTGACGAGCATCACAAAAATCGACGCTCAAGTCAGAGGTGGCGAAACCCGACAGG
ACTATAAAGATACCAGGCGTTTCCCCCTGGAAGCTCCCTCGTGCGCTCTCCTGTTCCGACCCTGCCGCTT
ACCGGATACCTGTCCGCCTTTCTCCCTTCGGGAAGCGTGGCGCTTTCTCATAGCTCACGCTGTAGGTATC
TCAGTTCGGTGTAGGTCGTTCGCTCCAAGCTGGGCTGTGTGCACGAACCCCCCGTTCAGCCCGACCGCTG
CGCCTTATCCGGTAACTATCGTCTTGAGTCCAACCCGGTAAGACACGACTTATCGCCACTGGCAGCAGCC
ACTGGTAACAGGATTAGCAGAGCGAGGTATGTAGGCGGTGCTACAGAGTTCTTGAAGTGGTGGCCTAACT
ACGGCTACACTAGAAGGACAGTATTTGGTATCTGCGCTCTGCTGAAGCCAGTTACCTTCGGAAAAAGAGT
TGGTAGCTCTTGATCCGGCAAACAAACCACCGCTGGTAGCGGTGGTTTTTTTGTTTGCAAGCAGCAGATT
ACGCGCAGAAAAAAAGGATCTCAAGAAGATCCTTTGATCTTTTCTACGGGGTCTGACGCTCAGTGGAACG
AAAACTCACGTTAAGGGATTTTGGTCATGAGATTATCAAAAAGGATCTTCACCTAGATCCTTTTAAATTA
AAAATGAAGTTTTAAATCAATCTAAAGTATATATGAGTAAACTTGGTCTGACAGTTACCAATGCTTAATC
AGTGAGGCACCTATCTCAGCGATCTGTCTATTTCGTTCATCCATAGTTGCCTGACTCCCCGTCGTGTAGA
TAACTACGATACGGGAGGGCTTACCATCTGGCCCCAGTGCTGCAATGATACCGCGAGACCCACGCTCACC
GGCTCCAGATTTATCAGCAATAAACCAGCCAGCCGGAAGGGCCGAGCGCAGAAGTGGTCCTGCAACTTTA
TCCGCCTCCATCCAGTCTATTAATTGTTGCCGGGAAGCTAGAGTAAGTAGTTCGCCAGTTAATAGTTTGC
GCAACGTTGTTGCCATTGCTGCAGGCATCGTGGTGTCACGCTCGTCGTTTGGTATGGCTTCATTCAGCTC
CGGTTCCCAACGATCAAGGCGAGTTACATGATCTCCCATGTTGTGCAAAAAAGCGGTTAGCTCCTTCGGT
CCTCCGATCGTTGTCAGAAGTAAGTTGGCCGCAGTGTTATCACTCATGGTTATGGCAGCACTGCATAATT
CTCTTACTGTCATGCCATCCGTAAGATGCTTTTCTGTGACTGGTGAGTACTCAACCAAGTCATTCTGAGA
ATAGTGTATGCGGCGACCGAGTTGCTCTTGCCCGGCGTCAACACGGGATAATACCGCGCCACATAGCAGA
ACTTTAAAAGTGCTCATCATTGGAAAACGTTCTTCGGGGCGAAAACTCTCAAGGATCTTACCGCTGTTGA
GATCCAGTTCGATGTAACCCACTCGTGCACCCAACTGATCTTCAGCATCTTTTACTTTCACCAGCGTTTC
TGGGTGAGCAAAAACAGGAAGGCAAAATGCCGCAAAAAAGGGAATAAGGGCGACACGGAAATGTTGAATA
CTCATACTCTTCCTTTTTCAATATTATTGAAGCATTTATCAGGGTTATTGTCTCATGAGCGGATACATAT
TTGAATGTATTTAGAAAAATAAACAAATAGGGGTTCCGCGCACATTTCCCCGAAAAGTGCCACCTGACGT
CTAAGAAACCATTATTATCATGACATTAACCTATAAAAATAGGCGTATCACGAGGCCCTTTCGTCTTCAA
GAATTATACACTCCGCTATCGCTACGTGACTGGGTCATGGCTGCGCCCCGACACCCGCCAACACCCGCTG
ACGCGCCCTGACGGGCTTGTCTGCTCCCGGCATCCGCTTACAGACAAGCTGTGACCGTCTCCGGGAGCTG
CATGTGTCAGAGGTTTTCACCGTCATCACCGAAACGCGCGAGGCAGATCGTCAGTCAGTCACGATGAATT
CTCGAGGATCCTTACATGATAGGTCGAGTCCAAGTTGTGGTTCGATTGTTATGATTGACATAGTATGTGC
GCCCCTTAGCATCTTTTCTTTCTTCCCAGCCTGAAGGCAGACCCGGCATATGGGGTCCCTGAAAGAGGAC
TTCAAGCGGAGATCCACGCGGAACCAGATCCGATTTTGGAGGATGGTCGCCACCACCAAACGTGGCTTGC
CAGCCCTGCAAAGGCCATGCTATATACTTGCTGGATTTCAAGTACTTATCAATTTGTGGGATAGCTTCAA
TACGTTTTTTAAAACAAACTAATTTTGGGAACGCATCCAGGCACATTGGGTCCATGTATAAAACAACATC
AAGAGCGTCATACAACATGAAGTCAGGATGGGTTACATGATCACCATTTAAATATGTTTTATGACATAAA
CGATCTTCGAACATTTTCAGCATTTCAGGTAGCTTGCTAAGAAAATCAACTTTGAGAGTTTCAAAGTCTT
TACTATATGCAATTCTCGAAACACCGTATCTAATATCCAAAACCGCTCCTTCAAGCATTGAAATCTCTGC
ACGCTCTTTTGGACAACCACCCAACATGTTGTGCTTGTCAGCTATATAACGTATGATGGCCATAGACTGT
GTTAATTTAACATCACCATCAATATAATAAGGAAGATTGGGAAACTCCAAACCCAATTCAAACTTTTTGT
TTCGCCATTTATCACCTTCATCGCGCTCATACAAATGCTCTTCATATTTTTCTTCAAGATATTCCAAAAG
AAGTCGAGTGGGTTGCACAAGGCCCTTAATTTTCCAATAACCTAGTATAGGGGACATGAATACTGTTTCC
TGTGTGAAATTGTTATCCGCTCACAATTCCACACATTATACGAGCCGATGATTAATTGTCAACAGCTCAT
TTCAGAATATTTGCCAGAACCGTTATGATGTCGGCGCAAAAAACATTATCCAGAACGGGAGTGCGCCTTG
AGCGACACGAATTATGCAGTGATTTACGACCTGCACAGCCATACCACAGCTTCCGATGGCTGCCTGACGC
CAGAAGCATTGGTGCACCGTGCAGTCGATAAGCTAATTCCAACGCCATCAAAAATAATTCGCGTCTGGCC
TTCCTGTAGCCAGCTTTCATCAACATTAAATGTGAGCGAGTAACAACCCGTCGGATTCTCCGTGGGAACA
AACGGCGGATTGACCGTAATGGGATAGGTCACGTTGGTGTAGATGGGCGCATCGTAACCGTGCATCTGCC
AGTTTGAGGGGACGACGACAGTATCGGCCTCAGGAAGATCGCACTCCAGCCAGCTTTCCGGCACCGCTTC
TGGTGCCGGAAACCAGGCAAAGCGCCATTCGCCATTCAGGCTGCGCAACTGTTGGGAAGGGCGATCGGTG
CGGGCCTCTTCGCTATTACGCCAGCTGGCGAAAGGGGGATGTGCTGCAAGGCGATTAAGTTGGGTAACGC
CAGGGTTTTCCCAGTCACGACGTTGTAAAACGACGGCCAGTGAATCCGTAATCATGGTCATAGCTGTTTC
CTGTGTGAAATTGTTATCCGCTCACAATTCCACACAACATACGAGCCGGAAGCATAAAGTGTAAAGCCTG
GGGTGCCTAATGAGTGAGCTAACTTACATTAATTGCGTTGCGCTCACTGCCCGCTTTCCAGTCGGGAAAC
CTGTCGTGCCAGCTGCATTAATGAATCGGCCAACGCGCGGGGAGAGGCGGTT
